>Addgene plasmid #117137 | pKLV2-U6(BsmBI)-EF1a-BFP-BSD-Nkx2-5 | depositor full sequence | sequence record 220718 | pKLV2-U6(BsmBI)-EF1a-BFP-BSD-Nkx2-5 sequence 10567 bps
CTAAATTGTAAGCGTTAATATTTTGTTAAAATTCGCGTTAAATTTTTGTTAAATCAGCTCATTTTTTAAC
CAATAGGCCGAAATCGGCAAAATCCCTTATAAATCAAAAGAATAGACCGAGATAGGGT
[37 nt withheld, positions 129-165]
AAAGAACGTGGACTCCAACGTCAAAGG
[49 nt withheld, positions 193-241]
T
[91 nt withheld, positions 243-333]
G
[124 nt withheld, positions 335-458]
CCCATTCGCCATTCAGGCTGCGCAACTGTTGGGAAGGGCGATCGGTGCGGGCCTCTTCGCTATTACGCCA
GCTGGCGAAAGGGGGATGTGCTGCAAGGCGATTAAGTTGGGTAACGCCAGGGTTTTCCCAGTCACGACGT
TGTAAAACGACGGCCAGTGAGCGCGCGTAATACGACTCACTATAGGGCGAATTGACTAGTACATAACTTA
CGGTAAATGGCCCGCCTGGCTGACCGCCCAACGACCCCCGCCCATTGACGTCAATAATGACGTATGTTCC
CATAGTAACGCCAATAGGGACTTTCCATTGACGTCAATGGGTGGAGTATTTACGGTAAACTGCCCACTTG
GCAGTACATCAAGTGTATCATATGCCAAGTACGCCCCCTATTGACGTCAATGACGGTAAATGGCCCGCCT
GGCATTATGCCCAGTACATGACCTTATGGGACTTTCCTACTTGGCAGTACATCTACGTATTAGTCATCGC
TATTACCATGGTGATGCGGTTTTGGCAGTACATCAATGGGCGTGGATAGCGGTTTGACTCACGGGGATTT
CCAAGTCTCCACCCCATTGACGTCAATGGGAGTTTGTTTTGGCACCAAAATCAACGGGACTTTCCAAAAT
GTCGTAACAACTCCGCCCCATTGACGCAAATGGGCGGTAGGCGTGTACGGTGGGAGGTCTATATAAGCAG
CGCGTTTTGCCTGTACTGGGTCTCTCTGGTTAGACCAGATCTGAGCCTGGGAGCTCTCTGGCTAACTAGG
GAACCCACTGCTTAAGCCTCAATAAAGCTTGCCTTGAGTGCTTCAAGTAGTGTGTGCCCGTCTGTTGTGT
GACTCTGGTAACTAGAGATCCCTCAGACCCTTTTAGTCAGTGTGGAAAATCTCTAGCAGTGGCGCCCGAA
CAGGGACTTGAAAGCGAAAGGGAAACCAGAGGAGCTCTCTCGACGCAGGACTCGGCTTGCTGAAGCGCGC
ACGGCAAGAGGCGAGGGGCGGCGACTGGTGAGTACGCCAAAAATTTTGACTAGCGGAGGCTAGAAGGAGA
GAGATGGGTGCGAGAGCGTCAGTATTAAGCGGGGGAGAATTAGATCGCGATGGGAAAAAATTCGGTTAAG
GCCAGGGGGAAAGAAAAAATATAAATTAAAACATATAGTATGGGCAAGCAGGGAGCTAGAACGATTCGCA
GTTAATCCTGGCCTGTTAGAAACATCAGAAGGCTGTAGACAAATACTGGGACAGCTACAACCATCCCTTC
AGACAGGATCAGAAGAACTTAGATCATTATATAATACAGTAGCAACCCTCTATTGTGTGCATCAAAGGAT
AGAGATAAAAGACACCAAGGAAGCTTTAGACAAGATAGAGGAAGAGCAAAACAAAAGTAAGACCACCGCA
CAGCAAGCGGCCGGCCGCGCTGATCTTCAGACCTGGAGGAGGAGATATGAGGGACAATTGGAGAAGTGAA
TTATATAAATATAAAGTAGTAAAAATTGAACCATTAGGAGTAGCACCCACCAAGGCAAAGAGAAGAGTGG
TGCAGAGAGAAAAAAGAGCAGTGGGAATAGGAGCTTTGTTCCTTGGGTTCTTGGGAGCAGCAGGAAGCAC
TATGGGCGCAGCGTCAATGACGCTGACGGTACAGGCCAGACAATTATTGTCTGGTATAGTGCAGCAGCAG
AACAATTTGCTGAGGGCTATTGAGGCGCAACAGCATCTGTTGCAACTCACAGTCTGGGGCATCAAGCAGC
TCCAGGCAAGAATCCTGGCTGTGGAAAGATACCTAAAGGATCAACAGCTCCTGGGGATTTGGGGTTGCTC
TGGAAAACTCATTTGCACCACTGCTGTGCCTTGGAATGCTAGTTGGAGTAATAAATCTCTGGAACAGATT
TGGAATCACACGACCTGGATGGAGTGGGACAGAGAAATTAACAATTACACAAGCTTAATACACTCCTTAA
TTGAAGAATCGCAAAACCAGCAAGAAAAGAATGAACAAGAATTATTGGAATTAGATAAATGGGCAAGTTT
GTGGAATTGGTTTAACATAACAAATTGGCTGTGGTATATAAAATTATTCATAATGATAGTAGGAGGCTTG
GTAGGTTTAAGAATAGTTTTTGCTGTACTTTCTATAGTGAATAGAGTTAGGCAGGGATATTCACCATTAT
CGTTTCAGACCCACCTCCCAACCCCGAGGGGACCCGACAGGCCCGAAGGAATAGAAGAAGAAGGTGGAGA
GAGAGACAGAGACAGATCCATTCGATTAGTGAACGGATCGGCACTGCGTGCGCCAATTCTGCAGACAAAT
GGCAGTATTCATCCACAATTTTAAAAGAAAAGGGGGGATTGGGGGGTACAGTGCAGGGGAAAGAATAGTA
GACATAATAGCAACAGACATACAAACTAAAGAATTACAAAAACAAATTACAAAAATTCAAAATTTTCGGG
TTTATTACAGGGACAGCAGAGATCCAGTTTGGTTAGTACCGGGCCCTACGCGTCCAAGGTCGGGCAGGAA
GAGGGCCTATTTCCCATGATTCCTTCATATTTGCATATACGATACAAGGCTGTTAGAGAGATAATTAGAA
TTAATTTGACTGTAAACACAAAGATATTAGTACAAAATACGTGACGTAGAAAGTAATAATTTCTTGGGTA
GTTTGCAGTTTTAAAATTATGTTTTAAAATGGACTATCATATGCTTACCGTAACTTGAAAGTATTTCGAT
TTCTTGGCTTTATATATCTTGTGGAAAGGACGAAACACCGGAGACGCATGACTCGTCTCAGTTTAAGAGC
TATGCTGGAAACAGCATAGCAAGTTTAAATAAGGCTAGTCCGTTATCAACTTGAAAAAGTGGCACCGAGT
CGGTGCTTTTTTTACGCGTGAGGGGCGCGGAAGCCGGGGCGGAGGAGGAGCCAACCCCGGGCTGGGCTGA
GACCCGCAGAGGAAGACGCTCTAGGGATTTGTCCCGGACTAGCGAGATGGCAAGGCTGAGGACGGGAGGC
TGATTGAGAGGCGAAGGTACACCCTAATCTCAATACAACCTTTGGAGCTAAGCCAGCAATGGTAGAGGGA
AGATTCTGCACGTCCCTTCCAGGCGGCCTCCCCGTCACCACCCCCCCCAACCCGCCCCGACCGGAGCTGA
GAGTAATTCATACAAAAGGACTCGCCCCTGCCTTGGGGAATCCCAGGGACCGTCGTTAAACTCCCACTAA
CGTAGAACCCAGAGATCGCTGCGTTCCCGCCCCCTCACCCGCCCGCTCTCGTCATCACTGAGGTGGAGAA
GAGCATGCGTGAGGCTCCGGTGCCCGTCAGTGGGCAGAGCGCACATCGCCCACAGTCCCCGAGAAGTTGG
GGGGAGGGGTCGGCAATTGAACCGGTGCCTAGAGAAGGTGGCGCGGGGTAAACTGGGAAAGTGATGTCGT
GTACTGGCTCCGCCTTTTTCCCGAGGGTGGGGGAGAACCGTATATAAGTGCAGTAGTCGCCGTGAACGTT
CTTTTTCGCAACGGGTTTGCCGCCAGAACACAGGTAAGTGCCGTGTGTGGTTCCCGCGGGCCTGGCCTCT
TTACGGGTTATGGCCCTTGCGTGCCTTGAATTACTTCCACGCCCCTGGCTGCAGTACGTGATTCTTGATC
CCGAGCTTCGGGTTGGAAGTGGGTGGGAGAGTTCGAGGCCTTGCGCTTAAGGAGCCCCTTCGCCTCGTGC
TTGAGTTGAGGCCTGGCTTGGGCGCTGGGGCCGCCGCGTGCGAATCTGGTGGCACCTTCGCGCCTGTCTC
GCTGCTTTCGATAAGTCTCTAGCCATTTAAAATTTTTGATGACCTGCTGCGACGCTTTTTTTCTGGCAAG
ATAGTCTTGTAAATGCGGGCCAAGATCGATCTGCACACTGGTATTTCGGTTTTTGGGGCCGCGGGCGGCG
ACGGGGCCCGTGCGTCCCAGCGCACATGTTCGGCGAGGCGGGGCCTGCGAGCGCGGCCACCGAGAATCGG
ACGGGGGTAGTCTCAAGCTGGCCGGCCTGCTCTGGTGCCTGGCCTCGCGCCGCCGTGTATCGCCCCGCCC
TGGGCGGCAAGGCTGGCCCGGTCGGCACCAGTTGCGTGAGCGGAAAGATGGCCGCTTCCCGGCCCTGCTG
CAGGGAGCTCAAAATGGAGGACGCGGCGCTCGGGAGAGCGGGCGGGTGAGTCACCCACACAAAGGAAAAG
GGCCTTTCCGTCCTCAGCCGTCGCTTCATGTGACTCCACGGAGTACCGGGCGCCGTCCAGGCACCTCGAT
TAGTTCTCGAGCTTTTGGAGTACGTCGTCTTTAGGTTGGGGGGAGGGGTTTTATGCGATGGAGTTTCCCC
ACACTGAGTGGGTGGAGACTGAAGTTAGGCCAGCTTGGCACTTGATGTAATTCTCCTTGGAATTTGCCCT
TTTTGAGTTTGGATCTTGGTTCATTCTCAAGCCTCAGACAGTGGTTCAAAGTTTTTTTCTTCCATTTCAG
GTGTCGTGGGAAGCTTGGCGCGCCACCATGGGCAGCGAGCTGATTAAGGAGAACATGCACATGAAGCTGT
ACATGGAGGGCACCGTGGACAACCATCACTTCAAGTGCACATCCGAGGGCGAAGGCAAGCCCTACGAGGG
CACCCAGACCATGAGAATCAAGGTGGTCGAGGGCGGCCCTCTCCCCTTCGCCTTCGACATCCTGGCTACT
AGCTTCCTCTACGGCAGCAAGACCTTCATCAACCACACCCAGGGCATCCCCGACTTCTTCAAGCAGTCCT
TCCCTGAGGGCTTCACATGGGAGAGAGTCACCACATACGAGGACGGGGGCGTGCTGACCGCTACCCAGGA
CACCAGCCTCCAGGACGGCTGCCTCATCTACAACGTCAAGATCAGAGGGGTGAACTTCACATCCAACGGC
CCTGTGATGCAGAAGAAAACACTCGGCTGGGAGGCCTTCACCGAGACCCTGTACCCCGCTGACGGCGGCC
TGGAAGGCAGAAACGACATGGCCCTGAAGCTCGTGGGCGGGAGCCATCTGATCGCAAACATCAAGACCAC
ATATAGATCCAAGAAACCCGCTAAGAACCTCAAGATGCCTGGCGTCTACTATGTGGACTACAGACTGGAA
AGAATCAAGGAGGCCAACAACGAGACCTACGTCGAGCAGCACGAGGTGGCAGTGGCCAGATACTGCGACC
TCCCTAGCAAACTGGGGCACAAGCTTAATGGAGGGGGCAGCGGCGGGGAAGGAAGGGGCTCCCTGCTCAC
CTGCGGCGACGTGGAAGAGAACCCCGGACCTGTCGACATGGCCAAGCCTTTGTCTCAAGAAGAATCCACC
CTCATTGAAAGAGCAACGGCTACAATCAACAGCATCCCCATCTCTGAAGACTACAGCGTCGCCAGCGCAG
CTCTCTCTAGCGACGGCCGCATCTTCACTGGTGTCAATGTATATCATTTTACTGGGGGACCTTGTGCAGA
ACTCGTGGTGCTGGGCACTGCTGCTGCTGCGGCAGCTGGCAACCTGACTTGTATCGTCGCGATCGGAAAT
GAGAACAGGGGCATCTTGAGCCCCTGCGGACGGTGCCGACAGGTGCTTCTCGATCTGCATCCTGGGATCA
AAGCCATAGTGAAGGACAGTGATGGACAGCCGACGGCAGTTGGGATTCGTGAATTGCTGCCCTCTGGTTA
TGTGTGGGAGGGCGGAGGGGGCAGCGGCGGGGAAGGAAGGGGCTCCCTGCTCACCTGCGGCGACGTGGAA
GAGAACCCCGGACCTATGCATATGTTCCCCAGCCCTGCGCTCACACCCACGCCTTTCTCAGTCAAAGACA
TCCTGAACCTGGAGCAGCAGCAGCGTAGCCTGGCGTCTGGGGACCTGTCTGCGCGCCTCGAGGCCACCCT
GGCCCCTGCCTCCTGCATGCTGGCCGCCTTCAAGCCCGAGGCCTACTCTGGCCCCGAGGCGGCAGCGTCC
GGCCTGGCAGAGCTGCGCGCGGAGATGGGCCCCGCGCCTTCGCCCCCCAAGTGCTCTCCTGCTTTCCCAG
CCGCCCCCACATTTTACCCGGGAGCCTACGGTGACCCTGACCCAGCCAAAGACCCTCGGGCGGATAAAAA
AGAGCTGTGCGCGCTGCAGAAGGCAGTGGAGCTGGACAAAGCCGAGACGGATGGCGCCGAGAGACCACGC
GCACGGCGGCGACGGAAGCCACGCGTGCTCTTCTCGCAGGCGCAGGTCTACGAGCTGGAGCGGCGCTTCA
AGCAACAGCGGTACCTGTCGGCGCCAGAGCGCGACCAGCTGGCCAGCGTGCTGAAGCTCACGTCCACGCA
GGTCAAGATCTGGTTCCAGAACCGTCGCTACAAGTGCAAGCGACAGCGGCAGGACCAGACTCTGGAGCTT
CTGGGGCCGCCGCCGCCGCCCGCGCGCAGGATCGCGGTGCCCGTGCTGGTGCGCGACGGGAAGCCCTGCC
TGGGGGACCCCGCGGCCTACGCTCCCGCCTACGGCGTGGGTCTCAATGCCTATGGCTACAACGCCTACCC
CTACCCCAGCTACGGCGGCGCGGCCTGCAGTCCCGGCTACAGCTGCGCCGCCTACCCCGCTGCGCCCCCC
GCCGCGCAGCCCCCCGCCGCCTCCGCCAACAGCAACTTCGTGAACTTTGGCGTCGGGGACTTGAACACCG
TGCAGAGTCCCGGGATGCCGCAGGGCAATTCGGGCGTCTCCACGCTGCACGGCATCCGAGCCTGGTAGGC
TAGCGCGGCCGCTCAACCTCTGGATTACAAAATTTGTGAAAGATTGACTGGTATTCTTAACTATGTTGCT
CCTTTTACGCTATGTGGATACGCTGCTTTAATGCCTTTGTATCATGCTATTGCTTCCCGTATGGCTTTCA
TTTTCTCCTCCTTGTATAAATCCTGGTTGCTGTCTCTTTATGAGGAGTTGTGGCCCGTTGTCAGGCAACG
TGGCGTGGTGTGCACTGTGTTTGCTGACGCAACCCCCACTGGTTGGGGCATTGCCACCACCTGTCAGCTC
CTTTCCGGGACTTTCGCTTTCCCCCTCCCTATTGCCACGGCGGAACTCATCGCCGCCTGCCTTGCCCGCT
GCTGGACAGGGGCTCGGCTGTTGGGCACTGACAATTCCGTGGTGTTGTCGGGGAAATCATCGTCCTTTCC
TTGGCTGCTCGCCTGTGTTGCCACCTGGATTCTGCGCGGGACGTCCTTCTGCTACGTCCCTTCGGCCCTC
AATCCAGCGGACCTTCCTTCCCGCGGCCTGCTGCCGGCTCTGCGGCCTCTTCCGCGTCTTCGCCTTCGCC
CTCAGACGAGTCGGATCTCCCTTTGGGCCGCCTCCCCGCAGGTACCTTTAAGACCAATGACTTACAAGGC
AGCTGTAGATCTTAGCCACTTTTTAAAAGAAAAGGGGGGACTGGAAGGGCTAATTCACTCCCAAAGAAGT
CAAGATCTGCTTTTTGCCTGTACTGGGTCTCTCTGGTTAGACCAGAGTCTCTCTGGTTAGACCAGATCTG
AGCCTGGGAGCTCTCTGGCTAACTAGGGAACCCACTGCTTAAGCCTCAATAAAGCTTGCCTTGAGTGCTT
CAAGTAGTGTGTGCCCGTCTGTTGTGTGACTCTGGTAACTAGAGATCCCTCAGACCCTTTTAGTCAGTGT
GGAAAATCTCTAGCAGTTTAAACCCGCTGATCAGCCTCGACTGTGCCTTCTAGTTGCCAGCCATCTGTTG
TTTGCCCCTCCCCCGTGCCTTCCTTGACCCTGGAAGGTGCCACTCCCACTGTCCTTTCCTAATAAAATGA
GGAAATTGCATCGCATTGTCTGAGTAGGTGTCATTCTATTCTGGGGGGTGGGGTGGGGCAGGACAGCAAG
GGGGAGGATTGGGAAGTCAATAGCAGGCATGCTGGGGATGCGGTGGGCTCTATGGGCGGCCGTTAATTAA
GCTTTTGTTCCCTTTAGTGAGGGTTAATTGCGCGCTTGGCGTAATCATGGTCATAGCTGTTTCCTGTGTG
AAATTGTTATCCGCTCACAATTCCACACAACATACGAGCCGGAAGCATAAAGTGTAAAGCCTGGGGTGCC
TAATGAGTGAGCTAACTCACATTAATTGCGTTGCGCTCACTGCCCGCTTTCCAGTCGGGAAACCTGTCGT
GCCAGCTGCATTAATGAATCGGCCAACGCGCGGGGAGAGGCGGTTTGCGTATTGGGCGCTCTTCCGCTTC
CTCGCTCACTGACTCGCTGCGCTCGGTCGTTCGGCTGCGGCGAGCGGTATCAGCTCACTCAAAGGCGGTA
ATACGGTTATCCACAGAATCAGGGGATAACGCAGGAAAGAACATGTGAGCAAAAGGCCAGCAAAAGGCCA
GGAACCGTAAAAAGGCCGCGTTGCTGGCGTTTTTCCATAGGCTCCGCCCCCCTGACGAGCATCACAAAAA
TCGACGCTCAAGTCAGAGGTGGCGAAACCCGACAGGACTATAAAGATACCAGGCGTTTCCCCCTGGAAGC
TCCCTCGTGCGCTCTCCTGTTCCGACCCTGCCGCTTACCGGATACCTGTCCGCCTTTCTCCCTTCGGGAA
GCGTGGCGCTTTCTCATAGCTCACGCTGTAGGTATCTCAGTTCGGTGTAGGTCGTTCGCTCCAAGCTGGG
CTGTGTGCACGAACCCCCCGTTCAGCCCGACCGCTGCGCCTTATCCGGTAACTATCGTCTTGAGTCCAAC
CCGGTAAGACACGACTTATCGCCACTGGCAGCAGCCACTGGTAACAGGATTAGCAGAGCGAGGTATGTAG
GCGGTGCTACAGAGTTCTTGAAGTGGTGGCCTAACTACGGCTACACTAGAAGGACAGTATTTGGTATCTG
CGCTCTGCTGAAGCCAGTTACCTTCGGAAAAAGAGTTGGTAGCTCTTGATCCGGCAAACAAACCACCGCT
GGTAGCGGTGGTTTTTTTGTTTGCAAGCAGCAGATTACGCGCAGAAAAAAAGGATCTCAAGAAGATCCTT
TGATCTTTTCTACGGGGTCTGACGCTCAGTGGAACGAAAACTCACGTTAAGGGATTTTGGTCATGAGATT
ATCAAAAAGGATCTTCACCTAGATCCTTTTAAATTAAAAATGAAGTTTTAAATCAATCTAAAGTATATAT
GAGTAAACTTGGTCTGACAGTTACCAATGCTTAATCAGTGAGGCACCTATCTCAGCGATCTGTCTATTTC
GTTCATCCATAGTTGCCTGACTCCCCGTCGTGTAGATAACTACGATACGGGAGGGCTTACCATCTGGCCC
CAGTGCTGCAATGATACCGCGAGACCCACGCTCACCGGCTCCAGATTTATCAGCAATAAACCAGCCAGCC
GGAAGGGCCGAGCGCAGAAGTGGTCCTGCAACTTTATCCGCCTCCATCCAGTCTATTAATTGTTGCCGGG
AAGCTAGAGTAAGTAGTTCGCCAGTTAATAGTTTGCGCAACGTTGTTGCCATTGCTACAGGCATCGTGGT
GTCACGCTCGTCGTTTGGTATGGCTTCATTCAGCTCCGGTTCCCAACGATCAAGGCGAGTTACATGATCC
CCCATGTTGTGCAAAAAAGCGGTTAGCTCCTTCGGTCCTCCGATCGTTGTCAGAAGTAAGTTGGCCGCAG
TGTTATCACTCATGGTTATGGCAGCACTGCATAATTCTCTTACTGTCATGCCATCCGTAAGATGCTTTTC
TGTGACTGGTGAGTACTCAACCAAGTCATTCTGAGAATAGTGTATGCGGCGACCGAGTTGCTCTTGCCCG
GCGTCAATACGGGATAATACCGCGCCACATAGCAGAACTTTAAAAGTGCTCATCATTGGAAAACGTTCTT
CGGGGCGAAAACTCTCAAGGATCTTACCGCTGTTGAGATCCAGTTCGATGTAACCCACTCGTGCACCCAA
CTGATCTTCAGCATCTTTTACTTTCACCAGCGTTTCTGGGTGAGCAAAAACAGGAAGGCAAAATGCCGCA
AAAAAGGGAATAAGGGCGACACGGAAATGTTGAATACTCATACTCTTCCTTTTTCAATATTATTGAAGCA
TTTATCAGGGTTATTGTCTCATGAGCGGATACATATTTGAATGTATTTAGAAAAATAAACAAATAGGGGT
TCCGCGCACATTTCCCCGAAAAGTGCCAC
Features (pLannotate 1.2.2; 31 found; start..end, strand, type, name):
     30..458     -  rep_origin     f1 ori (sequence partly withheld): f1 bacteriophage origin of replication; arrow indicates direction of (+) strand synthesis
    463..618     -  CDS            lacZα (fragment): LacZα fragment of β-galactosidase; lacZ fragment
    626..644     +  promoter       T7 promoter: promoter for bacteriophage T7 RNA polymerase
    658..958     +  enhancer       CMV enhancer: human cytomegalovirus immediate early enhancer
    959..1158    +  promoter       CMV promoter: human cytomegalovirus (CMV) immediate early promoter
   1176..1356    +  LTR            5' LTR (truncated): truncated 5' long terminal repeat (LTR) from HIV-1
   1403..1528    +  misc_feature   HIV-1 Ψ: packaging signal of human immunodeficiency virus type 1
   1512..1850    +  CDS            HIV-1 gag (fragment): gag protein from human immunodeficiency virus 1; gag
   2027..2260    +  misc_feature   RRE: The Rev response element (RRE) of HIV-1 allows for Rev-dependent mRNA export from the nucleus to the cytoplasm.
   2637..2737    +  CDS            Rev (fragment): human immunodeficiency virus 1 (HIV-1) Rev protein; rev; enhances nuclear export of unspliced and incompletely spliced viral mRNAs
   2787..2904    +  misc_feature   cPPT/CTS: central polypurine tract and central termination sequence of HIV-1
   2979..3219    +  promoter       U6 promoter: RNA polymerase III promoter for human U6 snRNA
   3267..3334    +  misc_RNA       tracrRNA (fragment): trans-activating CRISPR RNA for the Streptococcus pyogenes CRISPR/Cas9 system
   3780..3991    +  promoter       EF-1α core promoter: core promoter for human elongation factor EF-1α
   3992..4105    +  intron         EF-1α intron A (fragment): intron upstream of the start codon of human EF-1α
   4735..4938    +  intron         EF-1α intron A: truncated intron upstream of the start codon of human EF-1α
   4972..5667    +  CDS            TagBFP: TagBFP is a basic (constitutively fluorescent) blue fluorescent protein published in 2008, derived from Entacmaea quadricolor. It is reported to be a very rapidly-maturing monomer with very low acid sensitivity.
   5746..6141    +  CDS            BSD: blasticidin S deaminase; Aspergillus terreus BSD; confers resistance to blasticidin
   6220..7173    +  CDS            Nkx2-5: NKX25_MOUSE - Also known as Csx, Nkx-2.5, Nkx2e. Experimental evidence at protein level: Swiss-Prot protein existence level 1. Transcription factor required for the development of the heart and the spleen (PubMed:9584153, PubMed:19483677, PubMed:22560297). During heart development, acts as a transcriptional activator of ANF in cooperation with GATA4 (PubMed:9584153). Binds to the core DNA motif of NPPA promoter (PubMed:19483677). Together with PBX1, required for spleen development through a mechanism that involves CDKN2B repression (PubMed:22560297). From Mus musculus (Mouse).
   7191..7777    +  misc_feature   WPRE: woodchuck hepatitis virus posttranscriptional regulatory element
   7771..7917    +  CDS            nef (fragment): NEF_HV1LA - Experimental evidence at protein level: Swiss-Prot protein existence level 1. Extracellular Nef protein targets CD4(+) T-lymphocytes for apoptosis by interacting with CXCR4 surface receptors. From Human immunodeficiency virus type 1 group M subtype B (isolate Lai) (HIV-1).
   7925..8103    +  LTR            5' LTR (truncated): truncated 5' long terminal repeat (LTR) from HIV-1
   8129..8240    +  polyA_signal   bGH poly(A) signal: bovine growth hormone polyadenylation signal
   8379..8397    -  promoter       T3 promoter: promoter for bacteriophage T3 RNA polymerase
   8442..8458    -  protein_bind   lac operator: The lac repressor binds to the lac operator to inhibit transcription in E. coli. This inhibition can be relieved by adding lactose or isopropyl-β-D-thiogalactopyranoside (IPTG). lac repressor encoded by lacI
   8466..8496    -  promoter       lac promoter: promoter for the E. coli lac operon
   8511..8532    -  protein_bind   CAP binding site: CAP binding activates transcription in the presence of cAMP. E. coli catabolite activator protein
   8545..8637    -  CDS            lacI (fragment): lac repressor; lacI; The lac repressor binds to the lac operator to inhibit transcription in E. coli. This inhibition can be relieved by adding lactose or isopropyl-β-D-thiogalactopyranoside (IPTG).
   8820..9408    -  rep_origin     ori: high-copy-number ColE1/pMB1/pBR322/pUC origin of replication
   9579..10439   -  CDS            AmpR: β-lactamase; bla; confers resistance to ampicillin, carbenicillin, and related antibiotics
  10440..10544   -  promoter       AmpR promoter: bla
