>Addgene plasmid #117137 | pKLV2-U6(BsmBI)-EF1a-BFP-BSD-Nkx2-5 | addgene full sequence | sequence record 229478 | Addgene NGS Result
GTACATCTACGTATTAGTCATCGCTATTACCATGGTGATGCGGTTTTGGCAGTACATCAATGGGCGTGGA
TAGCGGTTTGACTCACGGGGATTTCCAAGTCTCCACCCCATTGACGTCAATGGGAGTTTGTTTTGGCACC
AAAATCAACGGGACTTTCCAAAATGTCGTAACAACTCCGCCCCATTGACGCAAATGGGCGGTAGGCGTGT
ACGGTGGGAGGTCTATATAAGCAGCGCGTTTTGCCTGTACTGGGTCTCTCTGGTTAGACCAGATCTGAGC
CTGGGAGCTCTCTGGCTAACTAGGGAACCCACTGCTTAAGCCTCAATAAAGCTTGCCTTGAGTGCTTCAA
GTAGTGTGTGCCCGTCTGTTGTGTGACTCTGGTAACTAGAGATCCCTCAGACCCTTTTAGTCAGTGTGGA
AAATCTCTAGCAGTGGCGCCCGAACAGGGACTTGAAAGCGAAAGGGAAACCAGAGGAGCTCTCTCGACGC
AGGACTCGGCTTGCTGAAGCGCGCACGGCAAGAGGCGAGGGGCGGCGACTGGTGAGTACGCCAAAAATTT
TGACTAGCGGAGGCTAGAAGGAGAGAGATGGGTGCGAGAGCGTCAGTATTAAGCGGGGGAGAATTAGATC
GCGATGGGAAAAAATTCGGTTAAGGCCAGGGGGAAAGAAAAAATATAAATTAAAACATATAGTATGGGCA
AGCAGGGAGCTAGAACGATTCGCAGTTAATCCTGGCCTGTTAGAAACATCAGAAGGCTGTAGACAAATAC
TGGGACAGCTACAACCATCCCTTCAGACAGGATCAGAAGAACTTAGATCATTATATAATACAGTAGCAAC
CCTCTATTGTGTGCATCAAAGGATAGAGATAAAAGACACCAAGGAAGCTTTAGACAAGATAGAGGAAGAG
CAAAACAAAAGTAAGACCACCGCACAGCAAGCGGCCGGCCGCGCTGATCTTCAGACCTGGAGGAGGAGAT
ATGAGGGACAATTGGAGAAGTGAATTATATAAATATAAAGTAGTAAAAATTGAACCATTAGGAGTAGCAC
CCACCAAGGCAAAGAGAAGAGTGGTGCAGAGAGAAAAAAGAGCAGTGGGAATAGGAGCTTTGTTCCTTGG
GTTCTTGGGAGCAGCAGGAAGCACTATGGGCGCAGCGTCAATGACGCTGACGGTACAGGCCAGACAATTA
TTGTCTGGTATAGTGCAGCAGCAGAACAATTTGCTGAGGGCTATTGAGGCGCAACAGCATCTGTTGCAAC
TCACAGTCTGGGGCATCAAGCAGCTCCAGGCAAGAATCCTGGCTGTGGAAAGATACCTAAAGGATCAACA
GCTCCTGGGGATTTGGGGTTGCTCTGGAAAACTCATTTGCACCACTGCTGTGCCTTGGAATGCTAGTTGG
AGTAATAAATCTCTGGAACAGATTTGGAATCACACGACCTGGATGGAGTGGGACAGAGAAATTAACAATT
ACACAAGCTTAATACACTCCTTAATTGAAGAATCGCAAAACCAGCAAGAAAAGAATGAACAAGAATTATT
GGAATTAGATAAATGGGCAAGTTTGTGGAATTGGTTTAACATAACAAATTGGCTGTGGTATATAAAATTA
TTCATAATGATAGTAGGAGGCTTGGTAGGTTTAAGAATAGTTTTTGCTGTACTTTCTATAGTGAATAGAG
TTAGGCAGGGATATTCACCATTATCGTTTCAGACCCACCTCCCAACCCCGAGGGGACCCGACAGGCCCGA
AGGAATAGAAGAAGAAGGTGGAGAGAGAGACAGAGACAGATCCATTCGATTAGTGAACGGATCGGCACTG
CGTGCGCCAATTCTGCAGACAAATGGCAGTATTCATCCACAATTTTAAAAGAAAAGGGGGGATTGGGGGG
TACAGTGCAGGGGAAAGAATAGTAGACATAATAGCAACAGACATACAAACTAAAGAATTACAAAAACAAA
TTACAAAAATTCAAAATTTTCGGGTTTATTACAGGGACAGCAGAGATCCAGTTTGGTTAGTACCGGGCCC
TACGCGTCCAAGGTCGGGCAGGAAGAGGGCCTATTTCCCATGATTCCTTCATATTTGCATATACGATACA
AGGCTGTTAGAGAGATAATTAGAATTAATTTGACTGTAAACACAAAGATATTAGTACAAAATACGTGACG
TAGAAAGTAATAATTTCTTGGGTAGTTTGCAGTTTTAAAATTATGTTTTAAAATGGACTATCATATGCTT
ACCGTAACTTGAAAGTATTTCGATTTCTTGGCTTTATATATCTTGTGGAAAGGACGAAACACCGGAGACG
CATGACTCGTCTCAGTTTAAGAGCTATGCTGGAAACAGCATAGCAAGTTTAAATAAGGCTAGTCCGTTAT
CAACTTGAAAAAGTGGCACCGAGTCGGTGCTTTTTTTACGCGTGAGGGGCGCGGAAGCCGGGGCGGAGGA
GGAGCCAACCCCGGGCTGGGCTGAGACCCGCAGAGGAAGACGCTCTAGGGATTTGTCCCGGACTAGCGAG
ATGGCAAGGCTGAGGACGGGAGGCTGATTGAGAGGCGAAGGTACACCCTAATCTCAATACAACCTTTGGA
GCTAAGCCAGCAATGGTAGAGGGAAGATTCTGCACGTCCCTTCCAGGCGGCCTCCCCGTCACCACCCCCC
CCAACCCGCCCCGACCGGAGCTGAGAGTAATTCATACAAAAGGACTCGCCCCTGCCTTGGGGAATCCCAG
GGACCGTCGTTAAACTCCCACTAACGTAGAACCCAGAGATCGCTGCGTTCCCGCCCCCTCACCCGCCCGC
TCTCGTCATCACTGAGGTGGAGAAGAGCATGCGTGAGGCTCCGGTGCCCGTCAGTGGGCAGAGCGCACAT
CGCCCACAGTCCCCGAGAAGTTGGGGGGAGGGGTCGGCAATTGAACCGGTGCCTAGAGAAAGTGGCGCGG
GGTAAACTGGGAAAGTGATGTCGTGTACTGGCTCCGCCTTTTTCCCGAGGGTGGGGGAGAACCGTATATA
AGTGCAGTAGTCGCCGTGAACGTTCTTTTTCGCAACGGGTTTGCCGCCAGAACACAGGTAAGTGCCGTGT
GTGGTTCCCGCGGGCCTGGCCTCTTTACGGGTTATGGCCCTTGCGTGCCTTGAATTACTTCCACGCCCCT
GGCTGCAGTACGTGATTCTTGATCCCGAGCTTCGGGTTGGAAGTGGGTGGGAGAGTTCGAGGCCTTGCGC
TTAAGGAGCCCCTTCGCCTCGTGCTTGAGTTGAGGCCTGGCCTGGGCGCTGGGGCCGCCGCGTGCGAATC
TGGTGGCACCTTCGCGCCTGTCTCGCTGCTTTCGATAAGTCTCTAGCCATTTAAAATTTTTGATGACCTG
CTGCGACGCTTTTTTTCTGGCAAGATAGTCTTGTAAATGCGGGCCAAGATCTGCACACTGGTATTTCGGT
TTTTGGGGCCGCGGGCGGCGACGGGGCCCGTGCGTCCCAGCGCACATGTTCGGCGAGGCGGGGCCTGCGA
GCGCGGCCACCGAGAATCGGACGGGGGTAGTCTCAAGCTGGCCGGCCTGCTCTGGTGCCTGGCCTCGCGC
CGCCGTGTATCGCCCCGCCCTGGGCGGCAAGGCTGGCCCGGTCGGCACCAGTTGCGTGAGCGGAAAGATG
GCCGCTTCCCGGCCCTGCTGCAGGGAGCTCAAAATGGAGGACGCGGCGCTCGGGAGAGCGGGCGGGTGAG
TCACCCACACAAAGGAAAAGGGCCTTTCCGTCCTCAGCCGTCGCTTCATGTGACTCCACGGAGTACCGGG
CGCCGTCCAGGCACCTCGATTAGTTCTCGAGCTTTTGGAGTACGTCGTCTTTAGGTTGGGGGGAGGGGTT
TTATGCGATGGAGTTTCCCCACACTGAGTGGGTGGAGACTGAAGTTAGGCCAGCTTGGCACTTGATGTAA
TTCTCCTTGGAATTTGCCCTTTTTGAGTTTGGATCTTGGTTCATTCTCAAGCCTCAGACAGTGGTTCAAA
GTTTTTTTCTTCCATTTCAGGTGTCGTGGAAGCTTGGCGCGCCACCATGGGCAGCGAGCTGATTAAGGAG
AACATGCACATGAAGCTGTACATGGAGGGCACCGTGGACAACCATCACTTCAAGTGCACATCCGAGGGCG
AAGGCAAGCCCTACGAGGGCACCCAGACCATGAGAATCAAGGTGGTCGAGGGCGGCCCTCTCCCCTTCGC
CTTCGACATCCTGGCTACTAGCTTCCTCTACGGCAGCAAGACCTTCATCAACCACACCCAGGGCATCCCC
GACTTCTTCAAGCAGTCCTTCCCTGAGGGCTTCACATGGGAGAGAGTCACCACATACGAGGACGGGGGCG
TGCTGACCGCTACCCAGGACACCAGCCTCCAGGACGGCTGCCTCATCTACAACGTCAAGATCAGAGGGGT
GAACTTCACATCCAACGGCCCTGTGATGCAGAAGAAAACACTCGGCTGGGAGGCCTTCACCGAGACCCTG
TACCCCGCTGACGGCGGCCTGGAAGGCAGAAACGACATGGCCCTGAAGCTCGTGGGCGGGAGCCATCTGA
TCGCAAACATCAAGACCACATATAGATCCAAGAAACCCGCTAAGAACCTCAAGATGCCTGGCGTCTACTA
TGTGGACTACAGACTGGAAAGAATCAAGGAGGCCAACAACGAGACCTACGTCGAGCAGCACGAGGTGGCA
GTGGCCAGATACTGCGACCTCCCTAGCAAACTGGGGCACAAGCTTAATGGAGGGGGCAGCGGCGGGGAAG
GAAGGGGCTCCCTGCTCACCTGCGGCGACGTGGAAGAGAACCCCGGACCTGTCGACATGGCCAAGCCTTT
GTCTCAAGAAGAATCCACCCTCATTGAAAGAGCAACGGCTACAATCAACAGCATCCCCATCTCTGAAGAC
TACAGCGTCGCCAGCGCAGCTCTCTCTAGCGACGGCCGCATCTTCACTGGTGTCAATGTATATCATTTTA
CTGGGGGACCTTGTGCAGAACTCGTGGTGCTGGGCACTGCTGCTGCTGCGGCAGCTGGCAACCTGACTTG
TATCGTCGCGATCGGAAATGAGAACAGGGGCATCTTGAGCCCCTGCGGACGGTGCCGACAGGTGCTTCTC
GATCTGCATCCTGGGATCAAAGCCATAGTGAAGGACAGTGATGGACAGCCGACGGCAGTTGGGATTCGTG
AATTGCTGCCCTCTGGTTATGTGTGGGAGGGCGGAGGGGGCAGCGGCGGGGAAGGAAGGGGCTCCCTGCT
CACCTGCGGCGACGTGGAAGAGAACCCCGGACCTATGCATATGTTCCCCAGCCCTGCGCTCACACCCACG
CCTTTCTCAGTCAAAGACATCCTGAACCTGGAGCAGCAGCAGCGTAGCCTGGCGTCTGGGGACCTGTCTG
CGCGCCTCGAGGCCACCCTGGCCCCTGCCTCCTGCATGCTGGCCGCCTTCAAGCCCGAGGCCTACTCTGG
CCCCGAGGCGGCAGCGTCCGGCCTGGCAGAGCTGCGCGCGGAGATGGGCCCCGCGCCTTCGCCCCCCAAG
TGCTCTCCTGCTTTCCCAGCCGCCCCCACATTTTACCCGGGAGCCTACGGTGACCCTGACCCAGCCAAAG
ACCCTCGGGCGGATAAAAAAGAGCTGTGCGCGCTGCAGAAGGCAGTGGAGCTGGACAAAGCCGAGACGGA
TGGCGCCGAGAGACCACGCGCACGGCGGCGACGGAAGCCACGCGTGCTCTTCTCGCAGGCGCAGGTCTAC
GAGCTGGAGCGGCGCTTCAAGCAACAGCGGTACCTGTCGGCGCCAGAGCGCGACCAGCTGGCCAGCGTGC
TGAAGCTCACGTCCACGCAGGTCAAGATCTGGTTCCAGAACCGTCGCTACAAGTGCAAGCGACAGCGGCA
GGACCAGACTCTGGAGCTTCTGGGGCCGCCGCCGCCGCCCGCGCGCAGGATCGCGGTGCCCGTGCTGGTG
CGCGACGGGAAGCCCTGCCTGGGGGACCCCGCGGCCTACGCTCCCGCCTACGGCGTGGGTCTCAATGCCT
ATGGCTACAACGCCTACCCCTACCCCAGCTACGGCGGCGCGGCCTGCAGTCCCGGCTACAGCTGCGCCGC
CTACCCCGCTGCGCCCCCCGCCGCGCAGCCCCCCGCCGCCTCCGCCAACAGCAACTTCGTGAACTTTGGC
GTCGGGGACTTGAACACCGTGCAGAGTCCCGGGATGCCGCAGGGCAATTCGGGCGTCTCCACGCTGCACG
GCATCCGAGCCTGGTAGGCTAGCGGCCGCTCAACCTCTGGATTACAAAATTTGTGAAAGATTGACTGGTA
TTCTTAACTATGTTGCTCCTTTTACGCTATGTGGATACGCTGCTTTAATGCCTTTGTATCATGCTATTGC
TTCCCGTATGGCTTTCATTTTCTCCTCCTTGTATAAATCCTGGTTGCTGTCTCTTTATGAGGAGTTGTGG
CCCGTTGTCAGGCAACGTGGCGTGGTGTGCACTGTGTTTGCTGACGCAACCCCCACTGGTTGGGGCATTG
CCACCACCTGTCAGCTCCTTTCCGGGACTTTCGCTTTCCCCCTCCCTATTGCCACGGCGGAACTCATCGC
CGCCTGCCTTGCCCGCTGCTGGACAGGGGCTCGGCTGTTGGGCACTGACAATTCCGTGGTGTTGTCGGGG
AAATCATCGTCCTTTCCTTGGCTGCTCGCCTGTGTTGCCACCTGGATTCTGCGCGGGACGTCCTTCTGCT
ACGTCCCTTCGGCCCTCAATCCAGCGGACCTTCCTTCCCGCGGCCTGCTGCCGGCTCTGCGGCCTCTTCC
GCGTCTTCGCCTTCGCCCTCAGACGAGTCGGATCTCCCTTTGGGCCGCCTCCCCGCAGGTACCTTTAAGA
CCAATGACTTACAAGGCAGCTGTAGATCTTAGCCACTTTTTAAAAGAAAAGGGGGGACTGGAAGGGCTAA
TTCACTCCCAAAGAAGTCAAGATCTGCTTTTTGCCTGTACTGGGTCTCTCTGGTTAGACCAGAGTCTCTC
TGGTTAGACCAGATCTGAGCCTGGGAGCTCTCTGGCTAACTAGGGAACCCACTGCTTAAGCCTCAATAAA
GCTTGCCTTGAGTGCTTCAAGTAGTGTGTGCCCGTCTGTTGTGTGACTCTGGTAACTAGAGATCCCTCAG
ACCCTTTTAGTCAGTGTGGAAAATCTCTAGCAGTTTAAACCCGCTGATCAGCCTCGACTGTGCCTTCTAG
TTGCCAGCCATCTGTTGTTTGCCCCTCCCCCGTGCCTTCCTTGACCCTGGAAGGTGCCACTCCCACTGTC
CTTTCCTAATAAAATGAGGAAATTGCATCGCATTGTCTGAGTAGGTGTCATTCTATTCTGGGGGGTGGGG
TGGGGCAGGACAGCAAGGGGGAGGATTGGGAAGTCAATAGCAGGCATGCTGGGGATGCGGTGGGCTCTAT
GGGCGGCCGTTAATTAAGCTTTTGTTCCCTTTAGTGAGGGTTAATTGCGCGCTTGGCGTAATCATGGTCA
TAGCTGTTTCCTGTGTGAAATTGTTATCCGCTCACAATTCCACACAACATACGAGCCGGGAGCATAAAGT
GTAAAGCCTGGGGTGCCTAATGAGTGAGCTAACTCACATTAATTGCGTTGCGCTCACTGCCCGCTTTCCA
GTCGGGAAACCTGTCGTGCCAGCTGCATTAATGAATCGGCCAACGCGCGGGGAGAGGCGGTTTGCGTATT
GGGCGCTCTTCCGCTTCCTCGCTCACTGACTCGCTGCGCTCGGTCGTTCGGCTGCGGCGAGCGGTATCAG
CTCACTCAAAGGCGGTAATACGGTTATCCACAGAATCAGGGGATAACGCAGGAAAGAACATGTGAGCAAA
AGGCCAGCAAAAGGCCAGGAACCGTAAAAAGGCCGCGTTGCTGGCGTTTTTCCATAGGCTCCGCCCCCCT
GACGAGCATCACAAAAATCGACGCTCAAGTCAGAGGTGGCGAAACCCGACAGGACTATAAAGATACCAGG
CGTTTCCCCCTGGAAGCTCCCTCGTGCGCTCTCCTGTTCCGACCCTGCCGCTTACCGGATACCTGTCCGC
CTTTCTCCCTTCGGGAAGCGTGGCGCTTTCTCATAGCTCACGCTGTAGGTATCTCAGTTCGGTGTAGGTC
GTTCGCTCCAAGCTGGGCTGTGTGCACGAACCCCCCGTTCAGCCCGACCGCTGCGCCTTATCCGGTAACT
ATCGTCTTGAGTCCAACCCGGTAAGACACGACTTATCGCCACTGGCAGCAGCCACTGGTAACAGGATTAG
CAGAGCGAGGTATGTAGGCGGTGCTACAGAGTTCTTGAAGTGGTGGCCTAACTACGGCTACACTAGAAGA
ACAGTATTTGGTATCTGCGCTCTGCTGAAGCCAGTTACCTTCGGAAAAAGAGTTGGTAGCTCTTGATCCG
GCAAACAAACCACCGCTGGTAGCGGTGGTTTTTTTGTTTGCAAGCAGCAGATTACGCGCAGAAAAAAAGG
ATCTCAAGAAGATCCTTTGATCTTTTCTACGGGGTCTGACGCTCAGTGGAACGAAAACTCACGTTAAGGG
ATTTTGGTCATGAGATTATCAAAAAGGATCTTCACCTAGATCCTTTTAAATTAAAAATGAAGTTTTAAAT
CAATCTAAAGTATATATGAGTAAACTTGGTCTGACAGTTACCAATGCTTAATCAGTGAGGCACCTATCTC
AGCGATCTGTCTATTTCGTTCATCCATAGTTGCCTGACTCCCCGTCGTGTAGATAACTACGATACGGGAG
GGCTTACCATCTGGCCCCAGTGCTGCAATGATACCGCGAGACCCACGCTCACCGGCTCCAGATTTATCAG
CAATAAACCAGCCAGCCGGAAGGGCCGAGCGCAGAAGTGGTCCTGCAACTTTATCCGCCTCCATCCAGTC
TATTAATTGTTGCCGGGAAGCTAGAGTAAGTAGTTCGCCAGTTAATAGTTTGCGCAACGTTGTTGCCATT
GCTACAGGCATCGTGGTGTCACGCTCGTCGTTTGGTATGGCTTCATTCAGCTCCGGTTCCCAACGATCAA
GGCGAGTTACATGATCCCCCATGTTGTGCAAAAAAGCGGTTAGCTCCTTCGGTCCTCCGATCGTTGTCAG
AAGTAAGTTGGCCGCAGTGTTATCACTCATGGTTATGGCAGCACTGCATAATTCTCTTACTGTCATGCCA
TCCGTAAGATGCTTTTCTGTGACTGGTGAGTACTCAACCAAGTCATTCTGAGAATAGTGTATGCGGCGAC
CGAGTTGCTCTTGCCCGGCGTCAATACGGGATAATACCGCGCCACATAGCAGAACTTTAAAAGTGCTCAT
CATTGGAAAACGTTCTTCGGGGCGAAAACTCTCAAGGATCTTACCGCTGTTGAGATCCAGTTCGATGTAA
CCCACTCGTGCACCCAACTGATCTTCAGCATCTTTTACTTTCACCAGCGTTTCTGGGTGAGCAAAAACAG
GAAGGCAAAATGCCGCAAAAAAGGGAATAAGGGCGACACGGAAATGTTGAATACTCATACTCTTCCTTTT
TCAATATTATTGAAGCATTTATCAGGGTTATTGTCTCATGAGCGGATACATATTTGAATGTATTTAGAAA
AATAAACAAATAGGGGTTCCGCGCACATTTCCCCGAAAAGTGCCACCTAAATTGTAAGCGTTAATATTTT
GTTAAAATTCGCGTTAAATTTTTGTTAAATCAGCTCATTTTTTAACCAATAGGCCGAAATCGGCAAAATC
CCTTATAAATCAAAAGAATAGACCGAGATAGGGT
[37 nt withheld, positions 9765-9801]
AAAGAACGTGGACTCCAACGTCAAAGG
[49 nt withheld, positions 9829-9877]
T
[91 nt withheld, positions 9879-9969]
G
[124 nt withheld, positions 9971-10094]
CCCATTCGCCATTCAGGCTGCGCAACTGTTGGGAAGGGCGATCGGTGCGGGCCTCTTCGCTATTACGCCA
GCTGGCGAAAGGGGGATGTGCTGCAAGGCGATTAAGTTGGGTAACGCCAGGGTTTTCCCAGTCACGACGT
TGTAAAACGACGGCCAGTGAGCGCGCGTAATACGACTCACTATAGGGCGAATTGACTAGTACATAACTTA
CGGTAAATGGCCCGCCTGGCTGACCGCCCAACGACCCCCGCCCATTGACGTCAATAATGACGTATGTTCC
CATAGTAACGCCAATAGGGACTTTCCATTGACGTCAATGGGTGGAGTATTTACGGTAAACTGCCCACTTG
GCAGTACATCAAGTGTATCATATGCCAAGTACGCCCCCTATTGACGTCAATGACGGTAAATGGCCCGCCT
GGCATTATGCCCAGTACATGACCTTATGGGACTTTCCTACTTGGCA
Features (pLannotate 1.2.2; 30 found; start..end, strand, type, name):
     35..234     +  promoter       CMV promoter: human cytomegalovirus (CMV) immediate early promoter
    252..432     +  LTR            5' LTR (truncated): truncated 5' long terminal repeat (LTR) from HIV-1
    479..604     +  misc_feature   HIV-1 Ψ: packaging signal of human immunodeficiency virus type 1
    588..926     +  CDS            HIV-1 gag (fragment): gag protein from human immunodeficiency virus 1; gag
   1103..1336    +  misc_feature   RRE: The Rev response element (RRE) of HIV-1 allows for Rev-dependent mRNA export from the nucleus to the cytoplasm.
   1713..1813    +  CDS            Rev (fragment): human immunodeficiency virus 1 (HIV-1) Rev protein; rev; enhances nuclear export of unspliced and incompletely spliced viral mRNAs
   1863..1980    +  misc_feature   cPPT/CTS: central polypurine tract and central termination sequence of HIV-1
   2055..2295    +  promoter       U6 promoter: RNA polymerase III promoter for human U6 snRNA
   2343..2410    +  misc_RNA       tracrRNA (fragment): trans-activating CRISPR RNA for the Streptococcus pyogenes CRISPR/Cas9 system
   2856..3067    +  promoter       EF-1α core promoter: core promoter for human elongation factor EF-1α
   3068..4010    +  intron         EF-1α intron A: intron upstream of the start codon of human EF-1α
   4043..4738    +  CDS            TagBFP: TagBFP is a basic (constitutively fluorescent) blue fluorescent protein published in 2008, derived from Entacmaea quadricolor. It is reported to be a very rapidly-maturing monomer with very low acid sensitivity.
   4817..5212    +  CDS            BSD: blasticidin S deaminase; Aspergillus terreus BSD; confers resistance to blasticidin
   5291..6244    +  CDS            Nkx2-5: NKX25_MOUSE - Also known as Csx, Nkx-2.5, Nkx2e. Experimental evidence at protein level: Swiss-Prot protein existence level 1. Transcription factor required for the development of the heart and the spleen (PubMed:9584153, PubMed:19483677, PubMed:22560297). During heart development, acts as a transcriptional activator of ANF in cooperation with GATA4 (PubMed:9584153). Binds to the core DNA motif of NPPA promoter (PubMed:19483677). Together with PBX1, required for spleen development through a mechanism that involves CDKN2B repression (PubMed:22560297). From Mus musculus (Mouse).
   6260..6846    +  misc_feature   WPRE: woodchuck hepatitis virus posttranscriptional regulatory element
   6840..6986    +  CDS            nef (fragment): NEF_HV1LA - Experimental evidence at protein level: Swiss-Prot protein existence level 1. Extracellular Nef protein targets CD4(+) T-lymphocytes for apoptosis by interacting with CXCR4 surface receptors. From Human immunodeficiency virus type 1 group M subtype B (isolate Lai) (HIV-1).
   6994..7172    +  LTR            5' LTR (truncated): truncated 5' long terminal repeat (LTR) from HIV-1
   7198..7309    +  polyA_signal   bGH poly(A) signal: bovine growth hormone polyadenylation signal
   7448..7466    -  promoter       T3 promoter: promoter for bacteriophage T3 RNA polymerase
   7511..7527    -  protein_bind   lac operator: The lac repressor binds to the lac operator to inhibit transcription in E. coli. This inhibition can be relieved by adding lactose or isopropyl-β-D-thiogalactopyranoside (IPTG). lac repressor encoded by lacI
   7535..7565    -  promoter       lac promoter: promoter for the E. coli lac operon
   7580..7601    -  protein_bind   CAP binding site: CAP binding activates transcription in the presence of cAMP. E. coli catabolite activator protein
   7614..7706    -  CDS            lacI (fragment): lac repressor; lacI; The lac repressor binds to the lac operator to inhibit transcription in E. coli. This inhibition can be relieved by adding lactose or isopropyl-β-D-thiogalactopyranoside (IPTG).
   7889..8477    -  rep_origin     ori: high-copy-number ColE1/pMB1/pBR322/pUC origin of replication
   8648..9508    -  CDS            AmpR: β-lactamase; bla; confers resistance to ampicillin, carbenicillin, and related antibiotics
   9509..9613    -  promoter       AmpR promoter: bla
   9666..10094   -  rep_origin     f1 ori (sequence partly withheld): f1 bacteriophage origin of replication; arrow indicates direction of (+) strand synthesis
  10099..10254   -  CDS            lacZα (fragment): LacZα fragment of β-galactosidase; lacZ fragment
  10262..10280   +  promoter       T7 promoter: promoter for bacteriophage T7 RNA polymerase
  10294..34      +  enhancer       CMV enhancer (across the origin): human cytomegalovirus immediate early enhancer
