[The description below was written by a language model from this plasmid's Addgene catalogue record and pLannotate feature annotations shown in this document.]
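Description:
pKLV2-U6(BsmBI)-EF1a-BFP-BSD-Nkx2-5 is a lentiviral transfer plasmid for mammalian expression, built by placing the mouse Nkx2-5 coding sequence into the pKLV2-U6(BsmBI)-EF1a-BFP-BSD backbone between NsiI and NotI sites. In bacteria it is maintained through a high-copy ColE1/pUC-type origin and selected with ampicillin (AmpR); an f1 origin and remnants of a lacZα/lac promoter cloning region with flanking T7 and T3 promoters are also present. The viral portion has a CMV enhancer/promoter fused to a truncated HIV-1 5' LTR to drive genomic RNA production in packaging cells. This is followed by the Ψ packaging signal with a gag fragment, the RRE for Rev-dependent nuclear export, and the cPPT/CTS. A WPRE, a truncated 3' LTR and a bGH polyadenylation signal close the unit.

Two expression units sit between the LTRs. A human U6 Pol III promoter precedes a Streptococcus pyogenes Cas9 guide RNA scaffold, and the construct name indicates a BsmBI site for inserting a guide sequence; no guide is recorded. Downstream, the human EF1α promoter with its first intron drives three open reading frames in series: TagBFP (recorded as a modified BFP), blasticidin S deaminase, and Nkx2-5, a cardiac homeodomain transcription factor. Short gaps separate the three coding sequences, but the linking elements are not annotated, so the record does not state how the proteins are separated. Transduced cells can be followed by blue fluorescence and selected with blasticidin while expressing Nkx2-5. The associated publication concerns a CRISPR knockout screen on reprogramming and differentiation of cardiac progenitors. The depositor and sequencing-derived records agree in feature content and differ by only a few nucleotides in length.
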