Addgene plasmid #117137: pKLV2-U6(BsmBI)-EF1a-BFP-BSD-Nkx2-5
Purpose: Expression vector encoding BFP-BSD-Nkx2-5
Depositing lab: Kosuke Yusa. Depositing organization: Wellcome Sanger Institute. Publication: CRISPR-KO screen identifies Dmap1 as a regulator of chemically-induced reprogramming and differentiation of cardiac progenitors. Yu JSL, Palano G, Lim C, Moggio A, Drowley L, Plowright AT, Bohlooly-Y M, Rosen BS, Hansson EM, Wang QD, Yusa K. Stem Cells. 2019 Apr 1. doi: 10.1002/stem.3012. PubMed 30932271.
Backbone
  Vector backbone: pKLV2-U6(BsmBI)-EF1a-BFP-BSD
  Backbone size w/o insert (bp): 9601
  Vector type: Mammalian Expression, Lentiviral
Growth in bacteria
  Bacterial resistance: Ampicillin, 100 μg/mL
  Growth temperature: 37°C
  Growth strain: NEB Stable
  Copy number: High Copy
Gene/Insert
  Gene/Insert name: Nkx2-5 CDS
  Species: M. musculus (mouse)
  Insert size (bp): 966
  Mutation: modified BFP
  Entrez Gene: Nkx2-5 (a.k.a. Csx, Nkx-2.5, Nkx2.5, tinman)
  Promoter: human U6 promoter, human EF1a promoter
  Cloning method: Restriction Enzyme; 5′ cloning site NsiI (not destroyed); 3′ cloning site NotI (not destroyed)
Terms and licenses: Academic/Nonprofit Terms; Industry Terms: Not Available to Industry
How to cite: pKLV2-U6(BsmBI)-EF1a-BFP-BSD-Nkx2-5 was a gift from Kosuke Yusa (Addgene plasmid # 117137 ; http://n2t.net/addgene:117137 ; RRID:Addgene_117137)
